Addgene plasmid #156820: pD649-HAsp-FCGRT-Fc(DAPA)-AviTag-6xHis
Purpose: Mammalian expression of cell-surface protein extracellular domain fused to Fc(DAPA)-Avi-6xHis. Protein is secreted from cells.
Depositing lab: Chris Garcia. Depositing organization: Stanford University. Publication: A Human IgSF Cell-Surface Interactome Reveals a Complex Network of Protein-Protein Interactions. Wojtowicz WM, Vielmetter J, Fernandes RA, Siepe DH, Eastman CL, Chisholm GB, Cox S, Klock H, Anderson PW, Rue SM, Miller JJ, Glaser SM, Bragstad ML, Vance J, Lam AW, Lesley SA, Zinn K, Garcia KC. Cell. 2020 Aug 20;182(4):1027-1043.e17. doi: 10.1016/j.cell.2020.07.025. PubMed 32822567.
Backbone
  Vector backbone: pD649
  Backbone size w/o insert (bp): 6106
  Vector type: Mammalian Expression
Growth in bacteria
  Bacterial resistance: Ampicillin, 100 μg/mL
  Growth temperature: 37°C
  Growth strain: DH5alpha
  Copy number: High Copy
Gene/Insert
  Gene/Insert name: FCGRT (alt name: FCGRN)
  Species: H. sapiens (human)
  Insert size (bp): 1164
  Mutation: Fc region of human IgG contains D265A and P329A mutations (DAPA)
  Entrez Gene: FCGRT (a.k.a. FCRN, FcgammaRn, alpha-chain)
  Promoter: CMV/SP6
  Tag / fusion protein: Fc(DAPA)-AviTag-6xHis (C terminal on backbone)
  Cloning method: Restriction Enzyme; 5′ cloning site GCGGCCGC (not destroyed); 3′ cloning site GGCGCGCC (not destroyed)
  Sequencing primers: 5′ ATTTAGGTGACACTATAG; 3′ CACGTACCAGTTGAACTTCACC
Resource information
  A portion of this plasmid was derived from a plasmid made by: synthesis by ThermoFisher
Terms and licenses: Academic/Nonprofit Terms; Industry Terms: Not Available to Industry
Depositor comments: Some plasmids in this collection may have an IS4-like element ISVsa5 family transposase upstream of the CMV promoter.
How to cite: pD649-HAsp-FCGRT-Fc(DAPA)-AviTag-6xHis was a gift from Chris Garcia (Addgene plasmid # 156820 ; http://n2t.net/addgene:156820 ; RRID:Addgene_156820)
