[The description below was written by a language model from this plasmid's Addgene catalogue record and pLannotate feature annotations shown in this document.]
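Description:
pD649-HAsp-FCGRT-Fc(DAPA)-AviTag-6xHis is a mammalian expression plasmid built on the pD649 backbone for producing a secreted, Fc-fused form of the extracellular domain of human FCGRT, the alpha chain of the neonatal Fc receptor (FcRn). It is propagated in E. coli as a high-copy plasmid through a ColE1/pUC-type origin and selected with ampicillin via the β-lactamase gene. Downstream of the expression unit, the annotation shows an SV40 early promoter paired with a bacterial EM7 promoter driving a puromycin N-acetyltransferase coding sequence, followed by an SV40 polyadenylation signal. This cassette would allow puromycin selection of transfected mammalian cells, although the record does not discuss that use. The short matches to f1 ori, ble, KanR and lacZα appear to be backbone remnants.

Expression is driven by the CMV immediate-early enhancer and promoter with a fragment of CMV intron A. An SP6 promoter sits just upstream of the open reading frame, and a bGH polyadenylation signal ends the transcript. The coding region opens with a secretion signal: the plasmid name indicates an HA signal peptide, while the annotation software matched this segment to a fragment of an immunoglobulin heavy-chain signal sequence. The feature table then shows a β2-microglobulin-like coding segment ahead of the FCGRT fragment. This suggests a single-chain arrangement with FcRn's obligate light-chain partner, but the catalogue fields do not mention it. The ectodomain is fused at its C terminus to a human IgG Fc carrying the D265A and P329A (DAPA) substitutions, generally used to reduce Fc effector binding. An AviTag for site-specific biotinylation and a 6xHis tag for affinity purification follow the Fc. The plasmid belongs to a collection of cell-surface protein ectodomain constructs made for screening extracellular protein-protein interactions. The depositor notes that some members may carry an IS4-like transposase insertion upstream of the CMV promoter.
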