Features (pLannotate 1.2.2; 22 found; start..end, strand, type, name):
     77..380     +  enhancer       CMV enhancer: human cytomegalovirus immediate early enhancer
    381..584     +  promoter       CMV promoter: human cytomegalovirus (CMV) immediate early promoter
    720..763     +  intron         CMV intron (fragment): modified intron A from human cytomegalovirus
    815..833     +  promoter       SP6 promoter: promoter for bacteriophage SP6 RNA polymerase
    837..874     +  CDS            IgH signal sequence (fragment): signal sequence from the mouse immunoglobulin heavy chain variable region
    938..1279    +  CDS            B2M (sequence partly withheld): B2MG_CHLAE - Experimental evidence at protein level: Swiss-Prot protein existence level 1. Component of the class I major histocompatibility complex (MHC). Involved in the presentation of peptide antigens to the immune system. From Chlorocebus aethiops (Green monkey) (Cercopithecus aethiops).
   1325..2146    +  CDS            FCGRT (fragment) (sequence withheld): FCGRN_HUMAN - Also known as FCRN. Experimental evidence at protein level: Swiss-Prot protein existence level 1. (Microbial infection) Acts as an uncoating receptor for a panel of echoviruses including Echovirus 5, 6, 7, 9, 11, 13, 25 and 29. From Homo sapiens (Human).
   2033..2839    +  CDS            Ighg (fragment) (sequence partly withheld): GCAA_MOUSE - Experimental evidence at protein level: Swiss-Prot protein existence level 1. From Mus musculus (Mouse).
   3054..3165    +  polyA_signal   bGH poly(A) signal: bovine growth hormone polyadenylation signal
   3166..3274    +  rep_origin     f1 ori (fragment): f1 bacteriophage origin of replication; arrow indicates direction of (+) strand synthesis
   3288..3617    +  promoter       SV40 promoter: SV40 enhancer and early promoter
   3665..3712    +  promoter       EM7 promoter: synthetic bacterial promoter&nbsp
   3731..4330    +  CDS            PuroR (fragment): puromycin N-acetyltransferase; pac from Streptomyces; confers resistance to puromycin
   4340..4465    +  CDS            ble (fragment): BLE_KLEPN - Experimental evidence at protein level: Swiss-Prot protein existence level 1. Binding protein with a strong affinity to the bleomycin family of antibiotics. Binds to CL990; an antimitotic-antibiotic compound. From Klebsiella pneumoniae.
   4460..4581    +  polyA_signal   SV40 poly(A) signal: SV40 polyadenylation signal
   4634..5494    -  CDS            AmpR: β-lactamase; bla; confers resistance to ampicillin, carbenicillin, and related antibiotics
   5497..5593    -  promoter       AmpR promoter (fragment): bla
   5623..5647    -  CDS            KanR (fragment): aminoglycoside phosphotransferase; aph(3')-Ia; confers resistance to kanamycin
   5758..6346    +  rep_origin     ori: high-copy-number ColE1/pMB1/pBR322/pUC origin of replication
   6571..6588    +  terminator     rrnB T2 terminator (fragment): transcription terminator T2 from the E. coli rrnB gene
   6613..6632    -  CDS            lacZα (fragment): LacZα fragment of β-galactosidase; lacZ fragment
   7088..7104    +  protein_bind   lac operator: The lac repressor binds to the lac operator to inhibit transcription in E. coli. This inhibition can be relieved by adding lactose or isopropyl-β-D-thiogalactopyranoside (IPTG). lac repressor encoded by lacI
>Addgene plasmid #156820 | pD649-HAsp-FCGRT-Fc(DAPA)-AviTag-6xHis | addgene full sequence | sequence record 417860 | Addgene NGS Result
GGCATTGATTATTGACTAGTTATTAATAGTAATCAATTACGGGGTCATTAGTTCATAGCCCATATATGGA
GTTCCGCGTTACATAACTTACGGTAAATGGCCCGCCTGGCTGACCGCCCAACGACCCCCGCCCATTGACG
TCAATAATGACGTATGTTCCCATAGTAACGCCAATAGGGACTTTCCATTGACGTCAATGGGTGGAGTATT
TACGGTAAACTGCCCACTTGGCAGTACATCAAGTGTATCATATGCCAAGTACGCCCCCTATTGACGTCAA
TGACGGTAAATGGCCCGCCTGGCATTATGCCCAGTACATGACCTTATGGGACTTTCCTACTTGGCAGTAC
ATCTACGTATTAGTCATCGCTATTACCATGGTGATGCGGTTTTGGCAGTACATCAATGGGCGTGGATAGC
GGTTTGACTCACGGGGATTTCCAAGTCTCCACCCCATTGACGTCAATGGGAGTTTGTTTTGGCACCAAAA
TCAACGGGACTTTCCAAAATGTCGTAACAACTCCGCCCCATTGACGCAAATGGGCGGTAGGCGTGTACGG
TGGGAGGTCTATATAAGCAGAGCTCGTTTAGTGAACCGTCAGATCGCCTGGAGACGCCATCCACGCTGTT
TTGACCTCCATAGAAGACACCGGGACCGATCCAGCCTCCGCGGCCGGGAACGGTGCATTGGAACGCGGAT
TCCCCGTGCCAAGAGTGACGTAAGTACCGCCTATAGAGTCTATAGGCCCACCCCCTTGGCTTCGTTAGAA
CGCGGCTACAATTAATACATAACCTTATGTATCATACACATACGATTTAGGTGACACTATAGAATAACAT
CCACTTTGCCTTTCTCTCCACAGGTGTCCACTCCCAGGTCCAACTGCACCTCGGTTCTATCGAAAACGCG
CCTGCTAGCGCCACCATGAAGACCATCATTGCCCTGAGCTACATCTTCTGCCTGGTGTTCGCTGCGGCCG
CC
[297 nt withheld, positions 983-1279]
GGCGGAGGCGGATCTGGTGGCGGAGGAAGTGGCGGCGGAGGATCT
[822 nt withheld, positions 1325-2146]
GGCGCGCCGGGCGGCGACAAGACCCACACCTGCCCCCCCTGCCCAGCTCCAGAACTGCTGGGAGGGCCTT
CCGTGTTCCTGTTCCCCCCCAAGCCCAAGGACACCCTGATGATCAGCAGGACCCCCGAGGTGACCTGCGT
GGTGGTGGCCGTGTCCCACGAGGACCCAGAGGTGAAGTTCAACTGGTACGTGGACGGCGTGGAGGTGCAC
AACGCCAAGACCAAGCCCAGAGAGGAGCAGTACAACAGCACCTACAGGGTGGTGTCCGTGCTGACCGTGC
TGCACCAGGACTGGCTGAACGGCAAAGAATACAAGTGCAAAGTCTCCAACAAGGCCCTGGCTGCCCCAAT
CGAAAAGACAATCAGCAAGGCCAAGGGCCAGCCACGGGAGCCCCAGGTGTACACCCTGCCCCCCAGCCGG
GAGGAGATGACCAAGAACCAGGTGTCCCTGACCTGTCTGGTGAAGGGCTTCTACCCCAGCGATATCGCCG
TGGAGTGGGAGAGCAACGGCCAGCCCGAGAACAACTACAAGACCACCCCCCCAGTGCTGGACAGCGACGG
CAGCTTCTTCCTGTACAGCAAGCTGACCGTGGACAAGTCCAGGTGGCAGCAGGGCAACGTGTTCAGCTGC
AGCGTGATGCACGAGGCCCTGCACAACCACTACACCCAGAAGTCCCTGAGCCTGAGCCCCGGCGGCAGCG
GTCTTAATGATATTTTCGAGGCTCAGAAGATTGAGTGGCATGAACACCACCACCATCACCACTAAGGCCG
GCCTGTAGTCACTGGCACAACGCGTTACCCGGTAAGCCAATCGGGTATACACGGTCGTCATACTGCAGAC
AGGGTTCTTCTACTTTGCAAGATAGTCTTGAGTAGTAAAATAAATAGATAGAGAAAATCAGCCTCGACTG
TGCCTTCTAGTTGCCAGCCATCTGTTGTTTGCCCCTCCCCCGTGCCTTCCTTGACCCTGGAAGGTGCCAC
TCCCACTGTCCTTTCCTAATAAAATGAGGAAATTGCATCACAACACTCAACCCTATCTCGGTCTATTCTT
TTGATTTATAAGGGATTTTGCCGATTTCGGCCTATTGGTTAAAAAATGAGCTGATTTAACAAAAATTTAA
CGCGAATTAATTCTGTGGAATGTGTGTCAGTTAGGGTGTGGAAAGTCCCCAGGCTCCCCAGCAGGCAGAA
GTATGCAAAGCATGCATCTCAATTAGTCAGCAACCAGGTGTGGAAAGTCCCCAGGCTCCCCAGCAGGCAG
AAGTATGCAAAGCATGCATCTCAATTAGTCAGCAACCATAGTCCCGCCCCTAACTCCGCCCATCCCGCCC
CTAACTCCGCCCAGTTCCGCCCATTCTCCGCCCCATGGCTGACTAATTTTTTTTATTTATGCAGAGGCCG
AGGCCGCCTCTGCCTCTGAGCTATTCCAGAAGTAGTGAGGAGGCTTTTTTGGAGGCCTAGGCTTTTGCAA
AAAGCTCCCGGGAGCTTGTATATCCATTTTCGGATCTGATCAGCACGTGTTGACAATTAATCATCGGCAT
AGTATATCGGCATAGTATAATACGACAAGGTGAGGAACTAAACCATGACCGAGTACAAGCCCACGGTGCG
CCTCGCCACCCGCGACGACGTCCCCAGGGCCGTACGCACCCTCGCCGCCGCGTTCGCCGACTACCCCGCC
ACGCGCCACACCGTCGATCCGGACCGCCACATCGAGCGGGTCACCGAGCTGCAAGAACTCTTCCTCACGC
GCGTCGGGCTCGACATCGGCAAGGTGTGGGTCGCGGACGACGGCGCCGCGGTGGCGGTCTGGACCACGCC
GGAGAGCGTCGAAGCGGGGGCGGTGTTCGCCGAGATCGGCCCGCGCATGGCCGAGTTGAGCGGTTCCCGG
CTGGCCGCGCAGCAACAGATGGAAGGCCTCCTGGCGCCGCACCGGCCCAAGGAGCCCGCGTGGTTCCTGG
CCACCGTCGGCGTCTCGCCCGACCACCAGGGCAAGGGTCTGGGCAGCGCCGTCGTGCTCCCCGGAGTGGA
GGCGGCCGAGCGCGCCGGGGTGCCCGCCTTCCTGGAGACATCCGCGCCCCGCAACCTCCCCTTCTACGAG
CGGCTCGGCTTCACCGTCACCGCCGACGTCGAGGTGCCCGAAGGACCGCGCACCTGGTGCATGACCCGCA
AGCCCGGTGCCTGACACGTGCTACGAGATTTCGATTCCACCGCCGCCTTCTATGAAAGGTTGGGCTTCGG
AATCGTTTTCCGGGACGCCGGCTGGATGATCCTCCAGCGCGGGGATCTCATGCTGGAGTTCTTCGCCCAC
CCCAACTTGTTTATTGCAGCTTATAATGGTTACAAATAAAGCAATAGCATCACAAATTTCACAAATAAAG
CATTTTTTTCACTGCATTCTAGTTGTGGTTTGTCCAAACTCATCAATGTATCTTATCATGTCTGTATACC
GTCGACCTCTAGCTAGAGCTTGGCGTAATCATGGTCATTACCAATGCTTAATCAGTGAGGCACCTATCTC
AGCGATCTGTCTATTTCGTTCATCCATAGTTGCCTGACTCCCCGTCGTGTAGATAACTACGATACGGGAG
GGCTTACCATCTGGCCCCAGCGCTGCGATGATACCGCGAGAACCACGCTCACCGGCTCCGGATTTATCAG
CAATAAACCAGCCAGCCGGAAGGGCCGAGCGCAGAAGTGGTCCTGCAACTTTATCCGCCTCCATCCAGTC
TATTAATTGTTGCCGGGAAGCTAGAGTAAGTAGTTCGCCAGTTAATAGTTTGCGCAACGTTGTTGCCATC
GCTACAGGCATCGTGGTGTCACGCTCGTCGTTTGGTATGGCTTCATTCAGCTCCGGTTCCCAACGATCAA
GGCGAGTTACATGATCCCCCATGTTGTGCAAAAAAGCGGTTAGCTCCTTCGGTCCTCCGATCGTTGTCAG
AAGTAAGTTGGCCGCAGTGTTATCACTCATGGTTATGGCAGCACTGCATAATTCTCTTACTGTCATGCCA
TCCGTAAGATGCTTTTCTGTGACTGGTGAGTACTCAACCAAGTCATTCTGAGAATAGTGTATGCGGCGAC
CGAGTTGCTCTTGCCCGGCGTCAATACGGGATAATACCGCGCCACATAGCAGAACTTTAAAAGTGCTCAT
CATTGGAAAACGTTCTTCGGGGCGAAAACTCTCAAGGATCTTACCGCTGTTGAGATCCAGTTCGATGTAA
CCCACTCGTGCACCCAACTGATCTTCAGCATCTTTTACTTTCACCAGCGTTTCTGGGTGAGCAAAAACAG
GAAGGCAAAATGCCGCAAAAAAGGGAATAAGGGCGACACGGAAATGTTGAATACTCATATTCTTCCTTTT
TCAATATTATTGAAGCATTTATCAGGGTTATTGTCTCATGAGCGGATACATATTTGAATGTATTTAGAAA
AATAAACAAATAGGGGTCAGTGTTACAACCAATTAACCAATTCTGAACATTATCGCGAGCCCATTTATAC
CTGAATATGGCTCATAACACCCCTTGCTCATGACCAAAATCCCTTAACGTGAGTTACGCGCGCGTCGTTC
CACTGAGCGTCAGACCCCGTAGAAAAGATCAAAGGATCTTCTTGAGATCCTTTTTTTCTGCGCGTAATCT
GCTGCTTGCAAACAAAAAAACCACCGCTACCAGCGGTGGTTTGTTTGCCGGATCAAGAGCTACCAACTCT
TTTTCCGAAGGTAACTGGCTTCAGCAGAGCGCAGATACCAAATACTGTTCTTCTAGTGTAGCCGTAGTTA
GCCCACCACTTCAAGAACTCTGTAGCACCGCCTACATACCTCGCTCTGCTAATCCTGTTACCAGTGGCTG
CTGCCAGTGGCGATAAGTCGTGTCTTACCGGGTTGGACTCAAGACGATAGTTACCGGATAAGGCGCAGCG
GTCGGGCTGAACGGGGGGTTCGTGCACACAGCCCAGCTTGGAGCGAACGACCTACACCGAACTGAGATAC
CTACAGCGTGAGCTATGAGAAAGCGCCACGCTTCCCGAAGGGAGAAAGGCGGACAGGTATCCGGTAAGCG
GCAGGGTCGGAACAGGAGAGCGCACGAGGGAGCTTCCAGGGGGAAACGCCTGGTATCTTTATAGTCCTGT
CGGGTTTCGCCACCTCTGACTTGAGCGTCGATTTTTGTGATGCTCGTCAGGGGGGCGGAGCCTATGGAAA
AACGCCAGCAACGCGGCCTTTTTACGGTTCCTGGCCTTTTGCTGGCCTTTTGCTCACATGTTCTTTCCTG
CGTTATCCCCTGATTCTGTGGATAACCGTATTACCGCCTTTGAGTGAGCTGATACCGCTCGCCGCAGCCG
AACGACCGAGCGCAGCGAGTCAGTGAGCGAGGAAGCGGAAGGCGAGAGTAGGGAACTGCCAGGCATCAAA
CTAAGCAGAAGGCCCCTGACGGATGGCCTTTTTGCGTTTCTACAAACTCTTTCTGTGTTGTAAAACGACG
GCCAGTCTTAAGCTCGGGCCCCCTGGGCGGTTCTGATAACGAGTAATCGTTAATCCGCAAATAACGTAAA
AACCCGCTTCGGCGGGTTTTTTTATGGGGGGAGTTTAGGGAAAGAGCATTTGTCAGAATATTTAAGGGCG
CCTGTCACTTTGCTTGATATATGAGAATTATTTAACCTTATAAATGAGAAAAAAGCAACGCACTTTAAAT
AAGATACGTTGCTTTTTCGATTGATGAACACCTATAATTAAACTATTCATCTATTATTTATGATTTTTTG
TATATACAATATTTCTAGTTTGTTAAAGAGAATTAAGAAAATAAATCTCGAAAATAATAAAGGGAAAATC
AGTTTTTGATATCAAAATTATACATGTCAACGATAATACAAAATATAATACAAACTATAAGATGTTATCA
GTATTTATTATCATTTAGAATAAATTTTGTGTCGCCCTTAATTGTGAGCGGATAACAATTACGAGCTTCA
TGCACAGTGGCGTTGACTCAATATTGGCCATTAGCCATATTATTCATTGGTTATATAGCATAAATCAATA
TTGGCTATTGGCCATTGCATACGTTGTATCTATATCATAATATGTACATTTATATTGGCTCATGTCCAAT
ATGACCGCCATGTT
