>Addgene plasmid #156820 | pD649-HAsp-FCGRT-Fc(DAPA)-AviTag-6xHis | depositor partial sequence | sequence record 302750 | insert (extracellular domain)
[297 nt withheld, positions 1-297]
GGCGGAGGCGGATCTGGTGGCGGAGGAAGTGGCGGCGGAGGATCT
[822 nt withheld, positions 343-1164]
